Addgene plasmid #52675: pSIL-eGFP
Purpose: (Empty Backbone) shRNA silencing plasmid with eGFP transfection marker
Depositing lab: Johannes Hell. Depositing organization: University of Iowa. Publication: The cytoskeletal protein alpha-actinin regulates acid-sensing ion channel 1a through a C-terminal interaction. Schnizler MK, Schnizler K, Zha XM, Hall DD, Wemmie JA, Hell JW, Welsh MJ. J Biol Chem. 2009 Jan 30;284(5):2697-705. doi: 10.1074/jbc.M805110200. Epub 2008 Nov 21. PubMed 19028690.
Backbone
  Vector backbone: pSILENCER
  Backbone manufacturer: Life Technologies
  Modifications to backbone: eGFP and its cytomegalovirus promoter from pEGFP-C3 were cloned into the KpnI site upstream of the U6 promoter within the pSilencer™ vector.
  Vector type: RNAi
  Promoter: CMV and U6
  Tag / fusion protein: CMV-EGFP (N terminal on backbone)
Growth in bacteria
  Bacterial resistance: Ampicillin, 100 μg/mL
  Growth temperature: 37°C
  Growth strain: DH5alpha
  Copy number: Unknown
Gene/Insert
  Cloning method: Restriction Enzyme
  Sequencing primers: 5′ EGFP-C; 3′ M13-R
Terms and licenses: Academic/Nonprofit Terms; Industry Terms: Not Available to Industry
Depositor comments: EGFP is a transfection marker, not a fusion.
How to cite: pSIL-eGFP was a gift from Johannes Hell (Addgene plasmid # 52675 ; http://n2t.net/addgene:52675 ; RRID:Addgene_52675)
