[The description below was written by a language model from this plasmid's Addgene catalogue record and pLannotate feature annotations shown in this document.]
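Description:
pSIL-eGFP is an empty-backbone RNAi vector for expressing short hairpin RNAs in transfected mammalian cells while marking those cells with green fluorescence. It is built on the commercial pSilencer plasmid, a pBluescript-type backbone, as reflected in the annotated remnants of the pBluescript multiple cloning site, flanking T7 and T3 phage promoters, lac promoter/operator elements and lacZα fragment. In E. coli it is maintained through a high-copy ColE1/pUC-type origin and selected with ampicillin via the β-lactamase gene. An f1 origin is also present, which in principle allows single-stranded DNA production. No mammalian selection marker is annotated, consistent with transient transfection use.

The payload consists of two independent transcription units arranged in tandem on the same strand. The CMV immediate-early enhancer and promoter together with the EGFP coding sequence, taken from pEGFP-C3, were inserted at the KpnI site upstream of the U6 promoter. EGFP is therefore produced by RNA polymerase II as a free transfection marker, and the depositor notes explicitly that it is not a fusion partner despite the catalogue's tag field. No polyadenylation signal is annotated between EGFP and the U6 promoter in the feature table. Immediately downstream, the mouse U6 snRNA promoter recruits RNA polymerase III to transcribe a hairpin-encoding oligonucleotide that the user clones by restriction digestion into the adjacent polylinker fragment; no hairpin is present in this version. The design lets knockdown cells be identified by fluorescence for single-cell assays such as imaging or electrophysiology. The associated publication concerns regulation of the acid-sensing ion channel ASIC1a by α-actinin.
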