Features (pLannotate 1.2.2; 16 found; start..end, strand, type, name):
     84..387     +  enhancer       CMV enhancer: human cytomegalovirus immediate early enhancer
    388..591     +  promoter       CMV promoter: human cytomegalovirus (CMV) immediate early promoter
    636..1352    +  CDS            EGFP: EGFP is a basic (constitutively fluorescent) green fluorescent protein published in 1996, derived from Aequorea victoria. It is reported to be a rapidly-maturing weak dimer with moderate acid sensitivity.
   1380..1693    +  promoter       U6 promoter: RNA polymerase III promoter for mouse U6 snRNA (Das et al., 1988)
   1695..1796    -  misc_feature   MCS (fragment): pBluescript multiple cloning site
   1809..1827    -  promoter       T3 promoter: promoter for bacteriophage T3 RNA polymerase
   1872..1888    -  protein_bind   lac operator: The lac repressor binds to the lac operator to inhibit transcription in E. coli. This inhibition can be relieved by adding lactose or isopropyl-β-D-thiogalactopyranoside (IPTG). lac repressor encoded by lacI
   1896..1926    -  promoter       lac promoter: promoter for the E. coli lac operon
   1941..1962    -  protein_bind   CAP binding site: CAP binding activates transcription in the presence of cAMP. E. coli catabolite activator protein
   1975..2067    -  CDS            lacI (fragment): lac repressor; lacI; The lac repressor binds to the lac operator to inhibit transcription in E. coli. This inhibition can be relieved by adding lactose or isopropyl-β-D-thiogalactopyranoside (IPTG).
   2250..2838    -  rep_origin     ori: high-copy-number ColE1/pMB1/pBR322/pUC origin of replication
   3009..3869    -  CDS            AmpR: β-lactamase; bla; confers resistance to ampicillin, carbenicillin, and related antibiotics
   3870..3974    -  promoter       AmpR promoter: bla
   4027..4455    -  rep_origin     f1 ori (sequence partly withheld): f1 bacteriophage origin of replication; arrow indicates direction of (+) strand synthesis
   4460..4615    -  CDS            lacZα (fragment): LacZα fragment of β-galactosidase; lacZ fragment
   4623..4641    +  promoter       T7 promoter: promoter for bacteriophage T7 RNA polymerase
>Addgene plasmid #52675 | pSIL-eGFP | depositor full sequence | sequence record 81960 | pSIL-eGFP sequence 4654 bps
CTAACCGTATTACCGCCATGCATTAGTTATTAATAGTAATCAATTACGGGGTCATTAGTTCATAGCCCAT
ATATGGAGTTCCGCGTTACATAACTTACGGTAAATGGCCCGCCTGGCTGACCGCCCAACGACCCCCGCCC
ATTGACGTCAATAATGACGTATGTTCCCATAGTAACGCCAATAGGGACTTTCCATTGACGTCAATGGGTG
GAGTATTTACGGTAAACTGCCCACTTGGCAGTACATCAAGTGTATCATATGCCAAGTACGCCCCCTATTG
ACGTCAATGACGGTAAATGGCCCGCCTGGCATTATGCCCAGTACATGACCTTATGGGACTTTCCTACTTG
GCAGTACATCTACGTATTAGTCATCGCTATTACCATGGTGATGCGGTTTTGGCAGTACATCAATGGGCGT
GGATAGCGGTTTGACTCACGGGGATTTCCAAGTCTCCACCCCATTGACGTCAATGGGAGTTTGTTTTGGC
ACCAAAATCAACGGGACTTTCCAAAATGTCGTAACAACTCCGCCCCATTGACGCAAATGGGCGGTAGGCG
TGTACGGTGGGAGGTCTATATAAGCAGAGCTGGTTTAGTGAACCGTCAGATCCGCTAGCGCTACCGGTCG
CCACCATGGTGAGCAAGGGCGAGGAGCTGTTCACCGGGGTGGTGCCCATCCTGGTCGAGCTGGACGGCGA
CGTAAACGGCCACAAGTTCAGCGTGTCCGGCGAGGGCGAGGGCGATGCCACCTACGGCAAGCTGACCCTG
AAGTTCATCTGCACCACCGGCAAGCTGCCCGTGCCCTGGCCCACCCTCGTGACCACCCTGACCTACGGCG
TGCAGTGCTTCAGCCGCTACCCCGACCACATGAAGCAGCACGACTTCTTCAAGTCCGCCATGCCCGAAGG
CTACGTCCAGGAGCGCACCATCTTCTTCAAGGACGACGGCAACTACAAGACCCGCGCCGAGGTGAAGTTC
GAGGGCGACACCCTGGTGAACCGCATCGAGCTGAAGGGCATCGACTTCAAGGAGGACGGCAACATCCTGG
GGCACAAGCTGGAGTACAACTACAACAGCCACAACGTCTATATCATGGCCGACAAGCAGAAGAACGGCAT
CAAGGTGAACTTCAAGATCCGCCACAACATCGAGGACGGCAGCGTGCAGCTCGCCGACCACTACCAGCAG
AACACCCCCATCGGCGACGGCCCCGTGCTGCTGCCCGACAACCACTACCTGAGCACCCAGTCCGCCCTGA
GCAAAGACCCCAACGAGAAGCGCGATCACATGGTCCTGCTGGAGTTCGTGACCGCCGCCGGGATCACTCT
CGGCATGGACGAGCTGTACAAGTACTAGGTACCCGCTCTAGAACTAGTGGATCCGACGCCGCCATCTCTA
GGCCCGCGCCGGCCCCCTCGCACAGACTTGTGGGAGAAGCTCGGCTACTCCCCTGCCCCGGTTAATTTGC
ATATAATATTTCCTAGTAACTATAGAGGCTTAATGTGCGATAAAAGACAGATAATCTGTTCTTTTTAATA
CTAGCTACATTTTACATGATAGGCTTGGATTTCTATAAGAGATACAAATACTAAATTATTATTTTAAAAA
ACAGCACAAAAGGAAACTCACCCTAACTGTAAAGTAATTGTGTGTTTTGAGACTATAAATATCCCTTGGA
GAAAAGCCTTGTTTGGGCCCCCCCTCGAGGTCGACGGTATCGATAAGCTTGATATCGAATTCCTGCAGCC
CGGGGGATCCACTAGTTCTAGAGCGGCCGCCACCGCGGTGGAGCTCCAGCTTTTGTTCCCTTTAGTGAGG
GTTAATTGCGCGCTTGGCGTAATCATGGTCATAGCTGTTTCCTGTGTGAAATTGTTATCCGCTCACAATT
CCACACAACATACGAGCCGGAAGCATAAAGTGTAAAGCCTGGGGTGCCTAATGAGTGAGCTAACTCACAT
TAATTGCGTTGCGCTCACTGCCCGCTTTCCAGTCGGGAAACCTGTCGTGCCAGCTGCATTAATGAATCGG
CCAACGCGCGGGGAGAGGCGGTTTGCGTATTGGGCGCTCTTCCGCTTCCTCGCTCACTGACTCGCTGCGC
TCGGTCGTTCGGCTGCGGCGAGCGGTATCAGCTCACTCAAAGGCGGTAATACGGTTATCCACAGAATCAG
GGGATAACGCAGGAAAGAACATGTGAGCAAAAGGCCAGCAAAAGGCCAGGAACCGTAAAAAGGCCGCGTT
GCTGGCGTTTTTCCATAGGCTCCGCCCCCCTGACGAGCATCACAAAAATCGACGCTCAAGTCAGAGGTGG
CGAAACCCGACAGGACTATAAAGATACCAGGCGTTTCCCCCTGGAAGCTCCCTCGTGCGCTCTCCTGTTC
CGACCCTGCCGCTTACCGGATACCTGTCCGCCTTTCTCCCTTCGGGAAGCGTGGCGCTTTCTCATAGCTC
ACGCTGTAGGTATCTCAGTTCGGTGTAGGTCGTTCGCTCCAAGCTGGGCTGTGTGCACGAACCCCCCGTT
CAGCCCGACCGCTGCGCCTTATCCGGTAACTATCGTCTTGAGTCCAACCCGGTAAGACACGACTTATCGC
CACTGGCAGCAGCCACTGGTAACAGGATTAGCAGAGCGAGGTATGTAGGCGGTGCTACAGAGTTCTTGAA
GTGGTGGCCTAACTACGGCTACACTAGAAGGACAGTATTTGGTATCTGCGCTCTGCTGAAGCCAGTTACC
TTCGGAAAAAGAGTTGGTAGCTCTTGATCCGGCAAACAAACCACCGCTGGTAGCGGTGGTTTTTTTGTTT
GCAAGCAGCAGATTACGCGCAGAAAAAAAGGATCTCAAGAAGATCCTTTGATCTTTTCTACGGGGTCTGA
CGCTCAGTGGAACGAAAACTCACGTTAAGGGATTTTGGTCATGAGATTATCAAAAAGGATCTTCACCTAG
ATCCTTTTAAATTAAAAATGAAGTTTTAAATCAATCTAAAGTATATATGAGTAAACTTGGTCTGACAGTT
ACCAATGCTTAATCAGTGAGGCACCTATCTCAGCGATCTGTCTATTTCGTTCATCCATAGTTGCCTGACT
CCCCGTCGTGTAGATAACTACGATACGGGAGGGCTTACCATCTGGCCCCAGTGCTGCAATGATACCGCGA
GACCCACGCTCACCGGCTCCAGATTTATCAGCAATAAACCAGCCAGCCGGAAGGGCCGAGCGCAGAAGTG
GTCCTGCAACTTTATCCGCCTCCATCCAGTCTATTAATTGTTGCCGGGAAGCTAGAGTAAGTAGTTCGCC
AGTTAATAGTTTGCGCAACGTTGTTGCCATTGCTACAGGCATCGTGGTGTCACGCTCGTCGTTTGGTATG
GCTTCATTCAGCTCCGGTTCCCAACGATCAAGGCGAGTTACATGATCCCCCATGTTGTGCAAAAAAGCGG
TTAGCTCCTTCGGTCCTCCGATCGTTGTCAGAAGTAAGTTGGCCGCAGTGTTATCACTCATGGTTATGGC
AGCACTGCATAATTCTCTTACTGTCATGCCATCCGTAAGATGCTTTTCTGTGACTGGTGAGTACTCAACC
AAGTCATTCTGAGAATAGTGTATGCGGCGACCGAGTTGCTCTTGCCCGGCGTCAATACGGGATAATACCG
CGCCACATAGCAGAACTTTAAAAGTGCTCATCATTGGAAAACGTTCTTCGGGGCGAAAACTCTCAAGGAT
CTTACCGCTGTTGAGATCCAGTTCGATGTAACCCACTCGTGCACCCAACTGATCTTCAGCATCTTTTACT
TTCACCAGCGTTTCTGGGTGAGCAAAAACAGGAAGGCAAAATGCCGCAAAAAAGGGAATAAGGGCGACAC
GGAAATGTTGAATACTCATACTCTTCCTTTTTCAATATTATTGAAGCATTTATCAGGGTTATTGTCTCAT
GAGCGGATACATATTTGAATGTATTTAGAAAAATAAACAAATAGGGGTTCCGCGCACATTTCCCCGAAAA
GTGCCACCTAAATTGTAAGCGTTAATATTTTGTTAAAATTCGCGTTAAATTTTTGTTAAATCAGCTCATT
TTTTAACCAATAGGCCGAAATCGGCAAAATCCCTTATAAATCAAAAGAATAGACCGAGATAGGGT
[37 nt withheld, positions 4126-4162]
AAAGAACGTGGACTCCAACGTCAAAGG
[49 nt withheld, positions 4190-4238]
T
[91 nt withheld, positions 4240-4330]
G
[124 nt withheld, positions 4332-4455]
CCCATTCGCCATTCAGGCTGCGCAACTGTTGGGAAGGGCGATCGGTGCGGGCCTCTTCGCTATTACGCCA
GCTGGCGAAAGGGGGATGTGCTGCAAGGCGATTAAGTTGGGTAACGCCAGGGTTTTCCCAGTCACGACGT
TGTAAAACGACGGCCAGTGAGCGCGCGTAATACGACTCACTATAGGGCGAATTGGGTAC
