>Addgene plasmid #52675 | pSIL-eGFP | addgene partial sequence | sequence record 84149 | M13-Rev 5'-CAGGAAACAGCTATGACC-3'
CATTACCCTCACTAAAGGGAACAAAAGCTGGAGCTCCACCGCGGTGGCGGCCGCTCTAGAACTAGTGGAT
CCCCCGGGCTGCAGGAATTCGATATCAAGCTTATCGATACCGTCGACCTCGAGGGGGGGCCCAAACAAGG
CTTTTCTCCAAGGGATATTTATAGTCTCAAAACACACAATTACTTTACAGTTAGGGTGAGTTTCCTTTTG
TGCTGTTTTTTAAAATAATAATTTAGTATTTGTATCTCTTATAGAAATCCAAGCCTATCATGTAAAATGT
AGCTAGTATTAAAAAGAACAGATTATCTGTCTTTTATCGCACATTAAGCCTCTATAGTTACTAGGAAATA
TTATATGCAAATTAACCGGGGCAGGGGAGTAGCCGAGCTTCTCCCACAAGTCTGTGCGAGGGGGCCGGCG
CGGGCCTAGAGATGGCGGCGTCGGATCCACTAGTTCTAGAGCGGGTACCTAGTACTTGTACAGCTCGTCC
ATGCCGAGAGTGATCCCGGCGGCGGTCACGAACTCCAGCAGGACCATGTGATCGCGCTTCTCGTTGGGGT
CTTTGCTCAGGGCGGACTGGGTGCTCAGGTAGTGGTTGTCGGGCAGCAGCACGGGGCCGTCGCCGATGGG
GGTGTTCTGCTGGTAGTGGTCGGCGAGCTGCACGCTGCCGTCCTCGATGTTGTGGCGGATCTTGAAGTTC
ACCTTGATGCCGTTCTTCTGCTTGTCGGCCATGATATAGACGTTGTGGCTGTTGTAGTTGTACTCCAGCT
TGTGCCCCAGGATGTTGCCGTCCTCCTTGAAGTCGATGCCCTTCAGCTCGATGCGGTTCACCAGGGTGTC
GCCCTCGAACTTCACCTCGGCGCGGG
